Addgene plasmid #237262: p0AmpAB-PXdSAM
Purpose: Carries the X. dendrorhous SAM promoter
Depositing lab: Eric Young. Depositing organization: Worcester Polytechnic Institute. Publication: Omics-driven onboarding of the carotenoid producing red yeast Xanthophyllomyces dendrorhous CBS 6938. Tobin EE, Collins JH, Marsan CB, Nadeau GT, Mori K, Lipzen A, Mondo S, Grigoriev IV, Young EM. Appl Microbiol Biotechnol. 2024 Dec 28;108(1):547. doi: 10.1007/s00253-024-13379-w. PubMed 39731599.
Backbone
  Vector backbone: p0AmpAB
  Vector type: Synthetic Biology
Growth in bacteria
  Bacterial resistance: Ampicillin, 100 μg/mL
  Growth temperature: 37°C
  Growth strain: DH5alpha
  Copy number: High Copy
Gene/Insert
  Gene/Insert name: PXdSAM
  Species: Xanthophyllomyces dendrorhous
  Cloning method: Golden Gate
Terms and licenses: Academic/Nonprofit Terms; Industry Terms: Not Available to Industry
How to cite: p0AmpAB-PXdSAM was a gift from Eric Young (Addgene plasmid # 237262 ; http://n2t.net/addgene:237262 ; RRID:Addgene_237262)
