[The description below was written by a language model from this plasmid's Addgene catalogue record and pLannotate feature annotations shown in this document.]
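Description:
p0AmpAB-PXdSAM is a small (about 3.1 kb) synthetic-biology part plasmid that stores a single regulatory element, the SAM promoter of the carotenoid-producing red yeast Xanthophyllomyces dendrorhous, in the p0AmpAB backbone. The insert was introduced by Golden Gate cloning. This cloning method and the "level 0"-style backbone name suggest that the plasmid serves as a basic promoter part to be combined with coding sequences and terminators in hierarchical assemblies, but the record does not describe the flanking Type IIS sites or overhangs. The record also does not say which gene "SAM" refers to, how long the promoter fragment is, or how strong or regulated it is.

The annotated features cover only the bacterial maintenance functions. These are a high-copy ColE1/pMB1/pUC-type origin of replication and a β-lactamase gene (AmpR) driven by its native bla promoter, which confers ampicillin resistance for selection in E. coli. Short fragments matching rop and the pBR322 bom region are also detected; they are remnants rather than functional elements, in keeping with the plasmid's listing as high copy. The promoter insert was not recognised by the automated annotation. It presumably lies in the roughly 1.1 kb unannotated stretch between the bom fragment and the origin, though the table does not confirm this. No yeast origin, yeast selection marker, reporter or coding sequence is annotated, so the plasmid appears to be a storage and donor vector rather than something expressed directly in yeast. Its intended use is as a source of a native X. dendrorhous promoter for building expression cassettes in a genetic toolkit for engineering this organism.
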