Features (pLannotate 1.2.2; 5 found; start..end, strand, type, name):
    706..810     -  promoter       AmpR promoter: bla
    905..940     +  CDS            rop (fragment): Rop protein, which maintains plasmids at low copy number; rop
   1042..1078    +  misc_feature   bom (fragment): basis of mobility region from pBR322
   2232..2820    -  rep_origin     ori: high-copy-number ColE1/pMB1/pBR322/pUC origin of replication
   2991..705     -  CDS            AmpR (across the origin): β-lactamase; bla; confers resistance to ampicillin, carbenicillin, and related antibiotics
>Addgene plasmid #237262 | p0AmpAB-PXdSAM | addgene full sequence | sequence record 472722 | Addgene NGS Result
GGCTCCAGATTTATCAGCAATAAACCAGCCAGCCGGAAGGGCCGAGCGCAGAAGTGGTCCTGCAACTTTA
TCCGCCTCCATCCAGTCTATTAATTGTTGCCGGGAAGCTAGAGTAAGTAGTTCGCCAGTTAATAGTTTGC
GCAACGTTGTTGCCATTGCTACAGGCATCGTGGTGTCACGCTCGTCGTTTGGTATGGCTTCATTCAGCTC
CGGTTCCCAACGATCAAGGCGAGTTACATGATCCCCCATGTTGTGCAAAAAAGCGGTTAGCTCCTTCGGT
CCTCCGATCGTTGTCAGAAGTAAGTTGGCCGCAGTGTTATCACTCATGGTTATGGCAGCACTGCATAATT
CTCTTACTGTCATGCCATCCGTAAGATGCTTTTCTGTGACTGGTGAGTACTCAACCAAGTCATTCTGAGA
ATAGTGTATGCGGCGACCGAGTTGCTCTTGCCCGGCGTCAATACGGGATAATACCGCGCCACATAGCAGA
ACTTTAAAAGTGCTCATCATTGGAAAACGTTCTTCGGGGCGAAAACTCTCAAGGATCTTACCGCTGTTGA
GATCCAGTTCGATGTAACCCACTCGTGCACCCAACTGATCTTCAGCATCTTTTACTTTCACCAGCGTTTC
TGGGTGAGCAAAAACAGGAAGGCAAAATGCCGCAAAAAAGGGAATAAGGGCGACACGGAAATGTTGAATA
CTCATACTCTTCCTTTTTCAATATTATTGAAGCATTTATCAGGGTTATTGTCTCATGAGCGGATACATAT
TTGAATGTATTTAGAAAAATAAACAAATAGGGGTTCCGCGCACATTTCCCCGAAAAGTGCCACCTGACGT
CTAAGAAACCATTATTATCATGACATTAACCTATAAAAATAGGCGTATCACGAGGCCCTTTCGTCTCGCG
CGTTTCGGTGATGACGGTGAAAACCTCTGACACATGCAGCTCCCGGAGACGGTCACAGCTTGTCTGTAAG
CGGATGCCGGGAGCAGACAAGCCCGTCAGGGCGCGTCAGCGGGTGTTGGCGGGTGTCGGGGCTGGCTTAA
CTATGCGGCATCAGAGCAGATTGTACTGGGTCTCAGTGCTTCAAAGGGTAAAATATCACGTCGTAGGAAA
GCCTAACGAACATCACAGACAGCCGTCACGGTTGTATCTTGGTTCATACCTCACACCTTCTGGTGATCCA
TCAGCCAAGCCCCAAACTTTTCTTTCCGTGCGGACATGGATATAGAAAGATCAACTAAAATTCATATGTT
CTTTCAACCCATACACCAAATCGAGATACGACGTCAAAATGTGTCGTGATAATAACAATAAAAAGATGAA
AGCTAAAAAACCCAAGTTAAACTCTGTCCCAAGATCTGGAGCTTGCAACGAAAGGAAGCTGGTCCAGTAT
CATCGTCGAGGAGATCATGACAGTATTGGCCTCACTGATTGGGAGAGTACAGTCTATGATAGCTAGTTCG
CAGGGATCATGTTTGTTTATGAATCACAATATGCGAATTTAGCGCAAAGTCCTATAAGTGGTAATGGCAA
GAATGTTTCGAAGAAGGAGTATATGTCGACAAGACAAAGAGAAGATAGGAAAGGACTCAAGACGAGGAAG
GCTCTGATCTTGATATCCAAGAATGACATGAAATGATAGGGTCGATAAGAAGATAGAGGGAACCCGTCCG
GTAGGTACGATCAGAAGAACTATCTGGGAGGTTCTGGAATGAGAGGATGGTGATGCAGTGTATCTAATAC
AAGCATCAAATAACGACAGTATCTGATAAGTTTACCCATCCCACAGGCGTCGCCCCGGTTGACGCAGATC
AGTCAGAGGGAGAGACACTGCATATCGGAGGGACCACAGGAGACACGGGACAGAGCCGCGCGAGATCATG
AAATAGAGGGACGATCAGCGATTGTCTCGGCTGAGGGTTACTATCACCAAGCCTAAGGCTTATCATAGAT
CGGTGCACGCGACGGTGAAATTCCGATGGAAATCCCATTAATCGGTCATCCAGATCGAGTATGTATTCCC
ATCAGATCACTAGTTTCCTCTGAGTAATCGTACAGTGTCCTGGTTCTCTTGCTCTTCATCAATGAGAGAC
CGAGCGGTATCAGCTCACTCAAAGGCGGTAATACGGTTATCCACAGAATCAGGGGATAACGCAGGAAAGA
ACATGTGAGCAAAAGGCCAGCAAAAGGCCAGGAACCGTAAAAAGGCCGCGTTGCTGGCGTTTTTCCATAG
GCTCCGCCCCCCTGACGAGCATCACAAAAATCGACGCTCAAGTCAGAGGTGGCGAAACCCGACAGGACTA
TAAAGATACCAGGCGTTTCCCCCTGGAAGCTCCCTCGTGCGCTCTCCTGTTCCGACCCTGCCGCTTACCG
GATACCTGTCCGCCTTTCTCCCTTCGGGAAGCGTGGCGCTTTCTCATAGCTCACGCTGTAGGTATCTCAG
TTCGGTGTAGGTCGTTCGCTCCAAGCTGGGCTGTGTGCACGAACCCCCCGTTCAGCCCGACCGCTGCGCC
TTATCCGGTAACTATCGTCTTGAGCCCAACCCGGTAAGACACGACTTATCGCCACTGGCAGCAGCCACTG
GTAACAGGATTAGCAGAGCGAGGTATGTAGGCGGTGCTACAGAGTTCTTGAAGTGGTGGCCTAACTACGG
CTACACTAGAAGAACAGTATTTGGTATCTGCGCTCTGCTGAAGCCAGTTACCTTCGGAAAAAGAGTTGGT
AGCTCTTGATCCGGCAAACAAACCACCGCTGGTAGCGGTGGTTTTTTTGTTTGCAAGCAGCAGATTACGC
GCAGAAAAAAAGGATCTCAAGAAGATCCTTTGATCTTTTCTACGGGGTCTGACGCTCAGTGGAACGAAAA
CTCACGTTAAGGGATTTTGGTCATGAGATTATCAAAAAGGATCTTCACCTAGATCCTTTTAAATTAAAAA
TGAAGTTTTAAATCAATCTAAAGTATATATGAGTAAACTTGGTCTGACAGTTACCAATGCTTAATCAGTG
AGGCACCTATCTCAGCGATCTGTCTATTTCGTTCATCCATAGTTGCCTGGCTCCCCGTCGTGTAGATAAC
TACGATACGGGAGGGCTTACCATCTGGCCCCAGTGCTGCAATGATACCGCGAGAGCCACGCTCACC
